>Addgene plasmid #233894 | pLJC6-NADK (D184A)-3xFLAG | addgene full sequence | sequence record 466151 | Addgene NGS Result
AATTGTCTGGCCTGTACCGTCAGCGTCATTGACGCTGCGCCCATAGTGCTTCCTGCTGCTCCCAAGAACC
CAAGGAACAAAGCTCCTATTCCCACTGCTCTTTTTTCTCTCTGCACCACTCTTCTCTTTGCCTTGGTGGG
TGCTACTCCTAATGGTTCAATTTTTACTACTTTATATTTATATAATTCACTTCTCCAATTGTCCCTCATA
TCTCCTCCTCCAGGTCTGAAGATCAGCTGCTGCTTGCTGTGCGGTGGTCTTACTTTTGTTTTGCTCTTCC
TCTATCTTGTCTAAAGCTTCCTTGGTGTCTTTTATCTCTATCCTTTGATGCACACAATAGAGGGTTGCTA
CTGTATTATATAATGATCTAAGTTCTTCTGATCCTGTCTGAAGGGATGGTTGTAGCTGTCCCAGTATTTG
TCTACAGCCTTCTGATGTTTCTAACAGGCCAGGATTAACTGCGAATCGTTCTAGCTCCCTGCTTGCCCAT
ACTATATGTTTTAATTTATATTTTTTCTTTCCCCCTGGCCTTAACCGAATTTTTTCCCATCGCGATCTAA
TTCTCCCCCGCTTAATACTGACGCTCTCGCACCCATCTCTCTCCTTCTAGCCTCCGCTAGTCAAAATTTT
TGGCGTACTCACCAGTCGCCGCCCCTCGCCTCTTGCCGTGCGCGCTTCAGCAAGCCGAGTCCTGCGTCGA
GAGAGCTCCTCTGGTTTCCCTTTCGCTTTCAAGTCCCTGTTCGGGCGCCACTGCTAGAGATTTTCCACAC
TGACTAAAAGGGTCTGAGGGATCTCTAGTTACCAGAGTCACACAACAGACGGGCACACACTACTTGAAGC
ACTCAAGGCAAGCTTTATTGAGGCTTAAGCAGTGGGTTCCCTAGTTAGCCAGAGAGCTCCCAGGCTCAGA
TCTGGTCTAACCAGAGAGACCCGTTTATGTATCGAGCTAGGCACTTAAATACAATATCTCTGCAATGCGG
CAATTCAGTGGTTCGTCCAATCCATGTCAGACCCGTCTGTTGCCTTCCTAATAAGGCACGATCGTACCAC
CTTACTTCCACCAATCGGCATGCACGGTGCTTTTTCTCTCCTTGTAAGGCATGTTGCTAACTCATCGTTA
CCATGTTGCAAGACTACAAGAGTATTGCATAAGACTACATTAAGCTTGCAGCTCCAGCTTTTGTTCCCTT
TAGTGAGGGTTAATTGCGCGCTTGGCGTAATCATGGTCATAGCTGTTTCCTGTGTGAAATTGTTATCCGC
TCACAATTCCACACAACATACGAGCCGGAAGCATAAAGTGTAAAGCCTGGGGTGCCTAATGAGTGAGCTA
ACTCACATTAATTGCGTTGCGCTCACTGCCCGCTTTCCAGTCGGGAAACCTGTCGTGCCAGCTGCATTAA
TGAATCGGCCAACGCGCGGGGAGAGGCGGTTTGCGTATTGGGCGCTCTTCCGCTTCCTCGCTCACTGACT
CGCTGCGCTCGGTCGTTCGGCTGCGGCGAGCGGTATCAGCTCACTCAAAGGCGGTAATACGGTTATCCAC
AGAATCAGGGGATAACGCAGGAAAGAACATGTGAGCAAAAGGCCAGCAAAAGGCCAGGAACCGTAAAAAG
GCCGCGTTGCTGGCGTTTTTCCATAGGCTCCGCCCCCCTGACGAGCATCACAAAAATCGACGCTCAAGTC
AGAGGTGGCGAAACCCGACAGGACTATAAAGATACCAGGCGTTTCCCCCTGGAAGCTCCCTCGTGCGCTC
TCCTGTTCCGACCCTGCCGCTTACCGGATACCTGTCCGCCTTTCTCCCTTCGGGAAGCGTGGCGCTTTCT
CATAGCTCACGCTGTAGGTATCTCAGTTCGGTGTAGGTCGTTCGCTCCAAGCTGGGCTGTGTGCACGAAC
CCCCCGTTCAGCCCGACCGCTGCGCCTTATCCGGTAACTATCGTCTTGAGTCCAACCCGGTAAGACACGA
CTTATCGCCACTGGCAGCAGCCACTGGTAACAGGATTAGCAGAGCGAGGTATGTAGGCGGTGCTACAGAG
TTCTTGAAGTGGTGGCCTAACTACGGCTACACTAGAAGAACAGTATTTGGTATCTGCGCTCTGCTGAAGC
CAGTTACCTTCGGAAAAAGAGTTGGTAGCTCTTGATCCGGCAAACAAACCACCGCTGGTAGCGGTGGTTT
TTTTGTTTGCAAGCAGCAGATTACGCGCAGAAAAAAAGGATCTCAAGAAGATCCTTTGATCTTTTCTACG
GGGTCTGACGCTCAGTGGAACGAAAACTCACGTTAAGGGATTTTGGTCATGAGATTATCAAAAAGGATCT
TCACCTAGATCCTTTTAAATTAAAAATGAAGTTTTAAATCAATCTAAAGTATATATGAGTAAACTTGGTC
TGACAGTTACCAATGCTTAATCAGTGAGGCACCTATCTCAGCGATCTGTCTATTTCGTTCATCCATAGTT
GCCTGACTCCCCGTCGTGTAGATAACTACGATACGGGAGGGCTTACCATCTGGCCCCAGTGCTGCAATGA
TACCGCGAGACCCACGCTCACCGGCTCCAGATTTATCAGCAATAAACCAGCCAGCCGGAAGGGCCGAGCG
CAGAAGTGGTCCTGCAACTTTATCCGCCTCCATCCAGTCTATTAATTGTTGCCGGGAAGCTAGAGTAAGT
AGTTCGCCAGTTAATAGTTTGCGCAACGTTGTTGCCATTGCTACAGGCATCGTGGTGTCACGCTCGTCGT
TTGGTATGGCTTCATTCAGCTCCGGTTCCCAACGATCAAGGCGAGTTACATGATCCCCCATGTTGTGCAA
AAAAGCGGTTAGCTCCTTCGGTCCTCCGATCGTTGTCAGAAGTAAGTTGGCCGCAGTGTTATCACTCATG
GTTATGGCAGCACTGCATAATTCTCTTACTGTCATGCCATCCGTAAGATGCTTTTCTGTGACTGGTGAGT
ACTCAACCAAGTCATTCTGAGAATAGTGTATGCGGCGACCGAGTTGCTCTTGCCCGGCGTCAATACGGGA
TAATACCGCGCCACATAGCAGAACTTTAAAAGTGCTCATCATTGGAAAACGTTCTTCGGGGCGAAAACTC
TCAAGGATCTTACCGCTGTTGAGATCCAGTTCGATGTAACCCACTCGTGCACCCAACTGATCTTCAGCAT
CTTTTACTTTCACCAGCGTTTCTGGGTGAGCAAAAACAGGAAGGCAAAATGCCGCAAAAAAGGGAATAAG
GGCGACACGGAAATGTTGAATACTCATACTCTTCCTTTTTCAATATTATTGAAGCATTTATCAGGGTTAT
TGTCTCATGAGCGGATACATATTTGAATGTATTTAGAAAAATAAACAAATAGGGGTTCCGCGCACATTTC
CCCGAAAAGTGCCACCTAAATTGTAAGCGTTAATATTTTGTTAAAATTCGCGTTAAATTTTTGTTAAATC
AGCTCATTTTTTAACCAATAGGCCGAAATCGGCAAAATCCCTTATAAATCAAAAGAATAGACCGAGATAG
GGT
[37 nt withheld, positions 3504-3540]
AAAGAACGTGGACTCCAACGTCAAAGG
[49 nt withheld, positions 3568-3616]
T
[91 nt withheld, positions 3618-3708]
G
[124 nt withheld, positions 3710-3833]
CCCATTCGCCATTCAGGCTGCGCAACTGTTGGGAAGGGCGATCGGTGCGGGCCTCTTCGCTATTACGCCA
GCTGGCGAAAGGGGGATGTGCTGCAAGGCGATTAAGTTGGGTAACGCCAGGGTTTTCCCAGTCACGACGT
TGTAAAACGACGGCCAGTGAGCGCGCGTAATACGACTCACTATAGGGCGAATTGGGTACGTCCCTAGGCC
TCCAAAAAAGCCTCCTCACTACTTCTGGAATAGCTCAGAGGCCGAGGCGGCCTCGGCCTCTGCATAAATA
AAAAAAATTAGTCAGCCATGGGGCGGAGAATGGGCGGAACTGGGCGGAGTTAGGGGCGGGATGGGCGGAG
TTAGGGGCGGGATAGCTAGAGCCAGACATGATAAGATACATTGATGAGTTTGGACAAACCACAACTAGAA
TGCAGTGAAAAAAATGCTTTATTTGTGAAATTTGTGATGCTATTGCTTTATTTGTAACCATTATAAGCTG
CAATAAACAAGTTCCTCTCACTCTCTGATATTCATTTCTTTGCAAGTTATAAATACTGAATAATAAGATG
ACATGAACTACTACTGCTAGAGATTTTCCACACTGACTAAAAGGGTCTGAGGGATCTCTAGTTACCAGAG
TCACACAACAGACGGGCACACACTACTTGAAGCACTCAAGGCAAGCTTTATTGAGGCTTAAGCAGTGGGT
TCCCTAGTTAGCCAGAGAGCTCCCAGGCTCAGATCTGGTCTAACCAGAGAGACCCAGTACAAGCAAAAAG
CAGATCTTGTCTTCGTTGGGAGTGAATTAGCCCTTCCAGTCCCCCCTTTTCTTTTAAAAAGTGGCTAAGA
TCTACAGCTGCCTTGTAAGTCATTGGTCTTAAAGGTACCTTAGCCCTCCCACACATAACCAGAGGGCAGC
AATTCACGAATCCCAACTGCCGTCGGCTGTCCATCACTGTCCTTCACTATGGCTTTGATCCCAGGATGCA
GATCGAGAAGCACCTGTCGGCACCGTCCGCAGGGGCTCAAGATGCCCCTGTTCTCATTTCCGATCGCGAC
GATACAAGTCAGGTTGCCAGCTGCCGCAGCAGCAGCAGTGCCCAGCACCACGAGTTCTGCACAAGGTCCC
CCAGTAAAATGATATACATTGACACCAGTGAAGATGCGGCCGTCGCTAGAGAGAGCTGCGCTGGCGACGC
TGTAGTCTTCAGAGATGGGGATGCTGTTGATTGTAGCCGTTGCTCTTTCAATGAGGGTGGATTCTTCTTG
AGACAAAGGAACCATGGATCCCCCTGGGGAGAGAGGTCGGTGATTCGGTCAACGAGGGAGCCGACTGCCG
ACGTGCGCTCCGGAGGCTTGCAGAATGCGGAACACCGCGCGGGCAGGAACAGGGCCCACACTACCGCCCC
ACACCCCGCCTCCCGCACCGCCCCTTCCCGGCCGCTGCTCTCGGCGCGCCCTGCTGAGCAGCCGCTATTG
GCCACAGCCCATCGCGGTCGGCGCGCTGCCATTGCTCCCTGGCGCTGTCCGTCTGCGAGGGTACTAGTGA
GACGTGCGGCTTCCGTTTGTCACGTCCGGCACGCCGCGAACCGCAAGGAACCTTCCCGACTTAGGGGCGG
AGCAGGAAGCGTCGCCGGGGGGCCCACAAGGGTAGCGGCGAAGATCCGGGTGACGCTGCGAACGGACGTG
AAGAATGTGCGAGACCCAGGGTCGGCGCCGCTGCGTTTCCCGGAACCACGCCCAGAGCAGCCGCGTCCCT
GCGCAAACCCAGGGCTGCCTTGGAAAAGGCGCAACCCCAACCCCCTCGAGCCGCGGCCAAAGTGGATCTC
TGCTGTCCCTGTAATAAACCCGAAAATTTTGAATTTTTGTAATTTGTTTTTGTAATTCTTTAGTTTGTAT
GTCTGTTGCTATTATGTCTACTATTCTTTCCCCTGCACTGTACCCCCCAATCCCCCCTTTTCTTTTAAAA
TTGTGGATGAATACTGCCATTTGTCTCGAGGTCGAGAATTCTTATTACTTGTCATCGTCATCCTTGTAAT
CAATGTCATGATCTTTATAATCACCGTCATGGTCTTTGTAGTCGCCTGCGGCCGCGCTGCCTCCGCCCTC
CTCTTCTTCTTCCTCTTCCTCCTCAAAATGAGCCTGCTTCTTGCGAACGTTCCAATGAAGACATTGAGCC
AGGGATTCAAACCAATCTGATACCGGGTCGCGCACACAAATGCTCGGCAGAGGATAGCAGGAAGTGGTGA
TACTTATGGAATCCCCGTGCCGGATTTCCTGCCGTTTTCTCCCATCGAAGGACACCCAAGCGGTATTCCG
CGCTTCAGGGGACAGCATAATTTTCAACTCTACTCCGGCCGGTACTACTATCGGTCGGAAAGAGAGTGAG
TGAGGACAAATCGGTGTGATCATTATGGCCGGCACGTTTGGGTGGATCATTGACGCACCTGCAGCGGCTG
CATAGGCTGTGGACCCGGTGGGTGTGCTCACGATAACCCCATCACCTTGGACCGTGGTAATCAAATGACC
GTCCAGATATACGTCTACGTTACTGAGGTAGGAACTCGGGCCGCGGTCGATAACAACTTCGTTCAGGACT
TGATATTGCATAGCCTGTTTGCCTACATCCATGTCCAGGCCGGCTGCTTGACTCCCGTTTTCTCCGAGAC
CGTTATGGACGGCTGTTTTCTTCCCTCGCAGTTCCTTTACAACCCTGACTTTCAGGCGGGAGCGCAAAAC
AACGGCGGCGTTACCCTCTATGACCTGCGTTACCTGAGATTGAAAGTTCTCAAAAGAGAATGGCGTGAGA
AAACCAAGAGAGCCGAGATGGAATGCCATGACAGGTGGAACGCTGCCCTGAAAAAGGGAGGATGCATACA
GAAGCGTCCCGGCCCCTCCCAAACAGATTATAAAGTCGATCTGATTGGATATGTCGTCGTAATCTTCCCG
AAACGTACAAAATTTTTTTTTCACAGCGCCAAAACTTTCATCAGAAGCGATCGCCGGGTCCTCGAGTACT
TTCTTTTCGACGTAAACGATCATATTTTCTTCCATCAAGTGTGTGCAAAGCTCTTTGAACGGTTGGAGGA
GTGACGCATCCCGCATTTTTTTGATTACGAGAACGGACTTTGGACTCTTATTCCACGTGAGCCTCTGGGA
AGCTGGATCCTGAATGTGCATGATTGTCTGCGGATTCTGAAGAACACATGCCTTGGGCCCAAATGTGGTC
ACAGGACAAGGCCCGTGGAGACTTCTAGTTCGGCGGAATTCCTTAGTAGACCCGAGGGCTGGGGACGCAG
ACAAGCTTCTGCTCTTTGCTCTGCCTCGTATAGGATGGTTATAGCTCCATGTTTCGTCACCATGGCACGC
TGAACAGCAATATGCGGCAGCGTCTGGGCTAAGCTCTTTATTCATCGTCATTTTCTCCTGCTCCATCTCC
ATTGTCAGGTTAATTAAACCGGTAGCGCTAGCGCTTCGTCTAACAAAAAAGCCAAAAACGGCCAGAATTT
AGCGGACAATTTACTAGTCTAACACTGAAAATTACATATTGACCCAAATGATTACATTTCAAAAGGTGCC
TAAAAAACTTCACAAAACACACTCGCCAACCCCGAGCGCATAGTTCAAAACCGGAGCTTCAGCTACTTAA
GAAGATAGGTACATAAAACCGACCAAAGAAACTGACGCCTCACTTATCCCTCCCCTCACCAGAGGTCCGG
CGCCTGTCGATTCAGGAGAGCCTACCCTAGGCCCGAACCCTGCGTCCTGCGACGGAGAAAAGCCTACCGC
ACACCTACCGGCAGGTGGCCCCACCCTGCATTATAAGCCAACAGAACGGGTGACGTCACGACACGACGAG
GGCGCGCGCTCCCAAAGGTACGGGTGCACTGCCCAACGGCACCGCCATAACTGCCGCCCCCGCAACAGAC
GACAAACCGAGTTCTCCAGTCAGTGACAAACTTCACGTCAGGGTCCCCAGATGGTGCCCCAGCCCATCTC
ACCCGAATAAGAGCTTTCCCGCATTAGCGAAGGCCTCAAGACCTTGGGTTCTTGCCGCCCACCATGCCCC
CCACCTTGTTTCAACGACCTCACAGCCCGCCTCACAAGCGTCTTCCATTCAAGACTCGGGAACAGCCGCC
ATTTTGCTGCGCTCCCCCCAACCCCCAGTTCAGGGCAACCTTGCTCGCGGACCCAGACTACAGCCCTTGG
CGGTCTCTCCACACGCTTCCGTCCCACCGAGCGGCCCGGCGGCCACGAAAGCCCCGGCCAGCCCAGCAGC
CCGCTACTCACCAAGTGACGATCACAGCGATCCACAAACAAGAACCGCGACCCAAATCCCGGCTGCGACG
GAACTAGCTGTGCCACACCCGGCGCGTCCTTATATAATCATCGGCGTTCACCGCCCCACGGAGATCCCTC
CGCAGAATCGCCGAGAAGGGACTACTTTTCCTCGCCTGTTCCGCTCTCTGGAAAGAAAACCAGTGCCCTA
GAGTCACCCAAGTCCCGTCCTAAAATGTCCTTCTGCTGATACTGGGGTTCTAAGGCCGAGTCTTATGAGC
AGCGGGCCGCTGTCCTGAGCGTCCGGGCGGAAGGATCAGGACGCTCGCTGCGCCCTTCGTCTGACGTGGC
AGCGCTCGCCGTGAGGAGGGGGGCGCCCGCGGGAGGCGCCAAAACCCGGCGCGGAGGCCAGATCCCGCTC
GAGGCTAGTCTCGTGATCGATACCGTCGAGATCCGTTCACTAATCGAATGGATCTGTCTCTGTCTCTCTC
TCCACCTTCTTCTTCTATTCCTTCGGGCCTGTCGGGTCCCCTCGGGGTTGGGAGGTGGGTCTGAAACGAT
AATGGTGAATATCCCTGCCTAACTCTATTCACTATAGAAAGTACAGCAAAAACTATTCTTAAACCTACCA
AGCCTCCTACTATCATTATGAATAATTTTATATACCACAGCCAATTTGTTATGTTAAACCAATTCCACAA
ACTTGCCCATTTATCTAATTCCAATAATTCTTGTTCATTCTTTTCTTGCTGGTTTTGCGATTCTTCAATT
AAGGAGTGTATTAAGCTTGTGTAATTGTTAATTTCTCTGTCCCACTCCATCCAGGTCGTGTGATTCCAAA
TCTGTTCCAGAGATTTATTACTCCAACTAGCATTCCAAGGCACAGCAGTGGTGCAAATGAGTTTTCCAGA
GCAACCCCAAATCCCCAGGAGCTGTTGATCCTTTAGGTATCTTTCCACAGCCAGGATTCTTGCCTGGAGC
TGCTTGATGCCCCAGACTGTGAGTTGCAACAGATGCTGTTGCGCCTCAATAGCCCTCAGCAAATTGTTCT
GCTGCTGCACTATACCAGACAAT
Features (pLannotate 1.2.2; 27 found; start..end, strand, type, name):
    233..596     -  CDS            HIV-1 gag (fragment): gag protein from human immunodeficiency virus 1; gag
    580..705     -  misc_feature   HIV-1 Ψ: packaging signal of human immunodeficiency virus type 1
    752..932     -  LTR            5' LTR (truncated): truncated 5' long terminal repeat (LTR) from HIV-1
    933..1159    -  promoter       RSV promoter: Rous sarcoma virus enhancer/promoter
   1187..1205    -  promoter       T3 promoter: promoter for bacteriophage T3 RNA polymerase
   1250..1266    -  protein_bind   lac operator: The lac repressor binds to the lac operator to inhibit transcription in E. coli. This inhibition can be relieved by adding lactose or isopropyl-β-D-thiogalactopyranoside (IPTG). lac repressor encoded by lacI
   1274..1304    -  promoter       lac promoter: promoter for the E. coli lac operon
   1319..1340    -  protein_bind   CAP binding site: CAP binding activates transcription in the presence of cAMP. E. coli catabolite activator protein
   1353..1445    -  CDS            lacI (fragment): lac repressor; lacI; The lac repressor binds to the lac operator to inhibit transcription in E. coli. This inhibition can be relieved by adding lactose or isopropyl-β-D-thiogalactopyranoside (IPTG).
   1628..2216    -  rep_origin     ori: high-copy-number ColE1/pMB1/pBR322/pUC origin of replication
   2387..3247    -  CDS            AmpR: β-lactamase; bla; confers resistance to ampicillin, carbenicillin, and related antibiotics
   3248..3352    -  promoter       AmpR promoter: bla
   3405..3833    -  rep_origin     f1 ori (sequence partly withheld): f1 bacteriophage origin of replication; arrow indicates direction of (+) strand synthesis
   3838..3993    -  CDS            lacZα (fragment): LacZα fragment of β-galactosidase; lacZ fragment
   4001..4019    +  promoter       T7 promoter: promoter for bacteriophage T7 RNA polymerase
   4040..4175    -  rep_origin     SV40 ori: SV40 origin of replication
   4215..4336    -  polyA_signal   SV40 poly(A) signal: SV40 polyadenylation signal
   4408..4641    -  LTR            3' LTR (ΔU3): self-inactivating 3' long terminal repeat (LTR) from HIV-1
   4643..4720    -  CDS            nef (fragment): NEF_HV1Z2 - Experimental evidence at protein level: Swiss-Prot protein existence level 1. Extracellular Nef protein targets CD4(+) T-lymphocytes for apoptosis by interacting with CXCR4 surface receptors. From Human immunodeficiency virus type 1 group M subtype D (isolate Z2/CDC-Z34) (HIV-1).
   4713..5102    -  CDS            BSD: blasticidin S deaminase; Aspergillus terreus BSD; confers resistance to blasticidin
   5117..5627    -  promoter       hPGK promoter: human phosphoglycerate kinase 1 promoter
   5676..5793    -  misc_feature   cPPT/CTS: central polypurine tract and central termination sequence of HIV-1
   5841..5906    -  CDS            3xFLAG: three tandem FLAG® epitope tags, followed by an enterokinase cleavage site
   5955..7265    -  CDS            NADK: NADK_HUMAN - Experimental evidence at protein level: Swiss-Prot protein existence level 1. From Homo sapiens (Human).
   7301..8512    -  promoter       UbC promoter: human ubiquitin C promoter
   8553..8653    -  CDS            Rev (fragment): human immunodeficiency virus 1 (HIV-1) Rev protein; rev; enhances nuclear export of unspliced and incompletely spliced viral mRNAs
   9030..87      -  misc_feature   RRE (across the origin): The Rev response element (RRE) of HIV-1 allows for Rev-dependent mRNA export from the nucleus to the cytoplasm.
