[The description below was written by a language model from this plasmid's Addgene catalogue record and pLannotate feature annotations shown in this document.]
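Description:
pLJC6-NADK (D184A)-3xFLAG is a 9,176 nt lentiviral transfer plasmid built on the pLJC6 backbone for stable overexpression of a point-mutant human NAD kinase (NADK) in mammalian cells. It is propagated in E. coli through a high-copy ColE1/pUC-type origin with ampicillin selection from the β-lactamase gene. The backbone also carries an f1 origin, remnants of a lac/lacZα cloning region with flanking T3 and T7 promoters, and an SV40 origin and poly(A) signal downstream of the 3' LTR.

The viral portion has a third-generation, self-inactivating layout. An RSV enhancer/promoter is fused to a truncated HIV-1 5' LTR to drive genomic RNA production in packaging cells. It is followed by the Ψ packaging signal with a gag fragment, the Rev response element for Rev-dependent nuclear export, and a ΔU3 3' LTR that disables LTR promoter activity after integration. Between these elements, the human ubiquitin C (UbC) promoter drives the NADK coding sequence, which is fused at its C terminus to a 3xFLAG epitope for immunodetection or affinity capture. The insert was placed between PacI and NotI sites. According to the depositor, it derives from a codon-optimized synthetic wild-type NADK sequence in which the D184 codon was changed to alanine by site-directed mutagenesis. Unusually, the cPPT/CTS element is annotated downstream of the tagged insert. After it, a human PGK promoter drives blasticidin S deaminase, allowing blasticidin selection of transduced cells.

The record gives the purpose only as lentiviral overexpression of NADK (D184A) and does not state the functional consequence of the substitution. The associated publication concerns the conditional requirement for cytosolic NADK in folate-dependent nucleotide synthesis.
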