Addgene plasmid #233894: pLJC6-NADK (D184A)-3xFLAG
Purpose: lentiviral overexpression vector NADK (D184A)
Depositing lab: Jason Cantor. Depositing organization: Morgridge Institute for Research. Publication: Cytosolic NADK is conditionally essential for folate-dependent nucleotide synthesis. Flickinger KM, Mellado Fritz CA, Huggler KS, Wade GM, Chang GR, Fox KC, Simcox JA, Cantor JR. Nat Metab. 2025 May 2. doi: 10.1038/s42255-025-01272-3. PubMed 40316835.
Backbone
  Vector backbone: pLJC6
  Vector type: Mammalian Expression, Lentiviral
  Selectable markers: Blasticidin
Growth in bacteria
  Bacterial resistance: Ampicillin, 100 μg/mL
  Growth temperature: 37°C
  Growth strain: NEB Stable
  Copy number: High Copy
Gene/Insert
  Gene/Insert name: NADK
  Species: H. sapiens (human)
  Mutation: D184A
  Entrez Gene: NADK (a.k.a. RP1-283E3.6, dJ283E3.1)
  Promoter: Ubc
  Tag / fusion protein: 3xFLAG (C terminal on insert)
  Cloning method: Restriction Enzyme; 5′ cloning site PacI (unknown if destroyed); 3′ cloning site NotI (unknown if destroyed)
  Sequencing primers: 5′ GTAAATTGTCCGCTAAATTCTGGC; 3′ CCCTTTTCTTTTAAAATTGTGGATGAATACTGCC
Terms and licenses: Academic/Nonprofit Terms; Industry Terms: Not Available to Industry
Depositor comments: Insert sequence is derived from the wild-type NADK sequence, which was prepared as a codon-optimized gBLOCK (IDT). The wild-type codon corresponding to D184 (GAC) was mutated to A184 (GCC) by site-directed mutagenesis.
How to cite: pLJC6-NADK (D184A)-3xFLAG was a gift from Jason Cantor (Addgene plasmid # 233894 ; http://n2t.net/addgene:233894 ; RRID:Addgene_233894)
