>Addgene plasmid #233894 | pLJC6-NADK (D184A)-3xFLAG | depositor partial sequence | sequence record 460307 | insert
ATGGAGATGGAGCAGGAGAAAATGACGATGAATAAAGAGCTTAGCCCAGACGCTGCCGCATATTGCTGTT
CAGCGTGCCATGGTGACGAAACATGGAGCTATAACCATCCTATACGAGGCAGAGCAAAGAGCAGAAGCTT
GTCTGCGTCCCCAGCCCTCGGGTCTACTAAGGAATTCCGCCGAACTAGAAGTCTCCACGGGCCTTGTCCT
GTGACCACATTTGGGCCCAAGGCATGTGTTCTTCAGAATCCGCAGACAATCATGCACATTCAGGATCCAG
CTTCCCAGAGGCTCACGTGGAATAAGAGTCCAAAGTCCGTTCTCGTAATCAAAAAAATGCGGGATGCGTC
ACTCCTCCAACCGTTCAAAGAGCTTTGCACACACTTGATGGAAGAAAATATGATCGTTTACGTCGAAAAG
AAAGTACTCGAGGACCCGGCGATCGCTTCTGATGAAAGTTTTGGCGCTGTGAAAAAAAAATTTTGTACGT
TTCGGGAAGATTACGACGACATATCCAATCAGATCGACTTTATAATCTGTTTGGGAGGGGCCGGGACGCT
TCTGTATGCATCCTCCCTTTTTCAGGGCAGCGTTCCACCTGTCATGGCATTCCATCTCGGCTCTCTTGGT
TTTCTCACGCCATTCTCTTTTGAGAACTTTCAATCTCAGGTAACGCAGGTCATAGAGGGTAACGCCGCCG
TTGTTTTGCGCTCCCGCCTGAAAGTCAGGGTTGTAAAGGAACTGCGAGGGAAGAAAACAGCCGTCCATAA
CGGTCTCGGAGAAAACGGGAGTCAAGCAGCCGGCCTGGACATGGATGTAGGCAAACAGGCTATGCAATAT
CAAGTCCTGAACGAAGTTGTTATCGACCGCGGCCCGAGTTCCTACCTCAGTAACGTAGACGTATATCTGG
ACGGTCATTTGATTACCACGGTCCAAGGTGATGGGGTTATCGTGAGCACACCCACCGGGTCCACAGCCTA
TGCAGCCGCTGCAGGTGCGTCAATGATCCACCCAAACGTGCCGGCCATAATGATCACACCGATTTGTCCT
CACTCACTCTCTTTCCGACCGATAGTAGTACCGGCCGGAGTAGAGTTGAAAATTATGCTGTCCCCTGAAG
CGCGGAATACCGCTTGGGTGTCCTTCGATGGGAGAAAACGGCAGGAAATCCGGCACGGGGATTCCATAAG
TATCACCACTTCCTGCTATCCTCTGCCGAGCATTTGTGTGCGCGACCCGGTATCAGATTGGTTTGAATCC
CTGGCTCAATGTCTTCATTGGAACGTTCGCAAGAAGCAGGCTCATTTTGAGGAGGAAGAGGAAGAAGAAG
AGGAGGGCGGAGGCAGCGCGGCCGCAGGCGACTACAAAGACCATGACGGTGATTATAAAGATCATGACAT
TGATTACAAGGATGACGATGACAAGTAATAA
